>Addgene plasmid #138839 | pPD391 VPR-ZF37 | addgene full sequence | sequence record 321968 | Addgene NGS Result
GACGGATCGGGAGATCTCCCGATCCCCTATGGTGCACTCTCAGTACAATCTGCTCTGATGCCGCATAGTT
AAGCCAGTATCTGCTCCCTGCTTGTGTGTTGGAGGTCGCTGAGTAGTGCGCGAGCAAAATTTAAGCTACA
ACAAGGCAAGGCTTGACCGACAATTGCATGAAGAATCTGCTTAGGGTTAGGCGTTTTGCGCTGCTTCGCG
ATGTACGGGCCAGATATACGCGTTGACATTGATTATTGACTAGTTATTAATAGTAATCAATTACGGGGTC
ATTAGTTCATAGCCCATATATGGAGTTCCGCGTTACATAACTTACGGTAAATGGCCCGCCTGGCTGACCG
CCCAACGACCCCCGCCCATTGACGTCAATAATGACGTATGTTCCCATAGTAACGCCAATAGGGACTTTCC
ATTGACGTCAATGGGTGGAGTATTTACGGTAAACTGCCCACTTGGCAGTACATCAAGTGTATCATATGCC
AAGTACGCCCCCTATTGACGTCAATGACGGTAAATGGCCCGCCTGGCATTATGCCCAGTACATGACCTTA
TGGGACTTTCCTACTTGGCAGTACATCTACGTATTAGTCATCGCTATTACCATGGTGATGCGGTTTTGGC
AGTACATCAATGGGCGTGGATAGCGGTTTGACTCACGGGGATTTCCAAGTCTCCACCCCATTGACGTCAA
TGGGAGTTTGTTTTGGCACCAAAATCAACGGGACTTTCCAAAATGTCGTAACAACTCCGCCCCATTGACG
CAAATGGGCGGTAGGCGTGTACGGTGGGAGGTCTATATAAGCAGAGCTCTCTGGCTAACTAGAGAACCCA
CTGCTTACTGGCTTATCGAAATTAATACGACTCACTATAGGGAGTCCCAAGCTGGCTAGCGCCACCATGG
ATTATAAGGATCACGATGGCGACTACAAGGACCACGATATTGACTACAAAGACGATGACGATAAAATGGC
TCCTAAGAAAAAGCGCAAAGTCGGTATCCATGGCGTTCCCGGATCAGACGCATTGGACGATTTTGATCTG
GATATGCTGGGAAGTGACGCCCTCGATGATTTTGACCTTGACATGCTTGGTTCGGATGCCCTTGATGACT
TTGACCTCGACATGCTCGGCAGTGACGCCCTTGATGATTTCGACCTGGACATGCTGATTAACTCTAGAAG
TTCCGGATCTGTTGGTAGCCAGTACCTGCCCGACACCGACGACCGGCACCGGATCGAGGAAAAGCGGAAG
CGGACCTACGAGACATTCAAGAGCATCATGAAGAAGTCCCCCTTCAGCGGCCCCACCGACCCTAGACCTC
CACCTAGAAGAATCGCCGTGCCCAGCAGATCCAGCGCCAGCGTGCCAAAACCTGCCCCCCAGCCTTACCC
CTTCACCAGCAGCCTGAGCACCATCAACTACGACGAGTTCCCTACCATGGTGTTCCCCAGCGGCCAGATC
TCTCAGGCCTCTGCTCTGGCTCCAGCCCCTCCTCAGGTGCTGCCTCAGGCTCCTGCTCCTGCACCAGCTC
CAGCCATGGTGTCTGCACTGGCTCAGGCACCAGCACCCGTGCCTGTGCTGGCTCCTGGACCTCCACAGGC
TGTGGCTCCACCAGCCCCTAAACCTACACAGGCCGGCGAGGGCACACTGTCTGAAGCTCTGCTGCAGCTG
CAGTTCGACGACGAGGATCTGGGAGCCCTGCTGGGAAACAGCACCGATCCTGCCGTGTTCACCGACCTGG
CCAGCGTGGACAACAGCGAGTTCCAGCAGCTGCTGAACCAGGGCATCCCTGTGGCCCCTCACACCACCGA
GCCCATGCTGATGGAATACCCCGAGGCCATCACCCGGCTCGTGACAGGCGCTCAGAGGCCTCCTGATCCA
GCTCCTGCCCCTCTGGGAGCACCAGGCCTGCCTAATGGACTGCTGTCTGGCGACGAGGACTTCAGCTCTA
TCGCCGATATGGATTTCTCAGCCTTGCTGGGCTCTGGCAGCGGCAGCCGGGATTCCAGGGAAGGGATGTT
TTTGCCGAAGCCTGAGGCCGGCTCCGCTATTAGTGACGTGTTTGAGGGCCGCGAGGTGTGCCAGCCAAAA
CGAATCCGGCCATTTCATCCTCCAGGAAGTCCATGGGCCAACCGCCCACTCCCCGCCAGCCTCGCACCAA
CACCAACCGGTCCAGTACATGAGCCAGTCGGGTCACTGACCCCGGCACCAGTCCCTCAGCCACTGGATCC
AGCGCCCGCAGTGACTCCCGAGGCCAGTCACCTGTTGGAGGATCCCGATGAAGAGACGAGCCAGGCTGTC
AAAGCCCTTCGGGAGATGGCCGATACTGTGATTCCCCAGAAGGAAGAGGCTGCAATCTGTGGCCAAATGG
ACCTTTCCCATCCGCCCCCAAGGGGCCATCTGGATGAGCTGACAACCACACTTGAGTCCATGACCGAGGA
TCTGAACCTGGACTCACCCCTGACCCCGGAATTGAACGAGATTCTGGATACCTTCCTGAACGACGAGTGC
CTCTTGCATGCCATGCATATCAGCACAGGACTGTCCATCTTCGACACATCTCTGTTTTCTGGTTCTGGTT
CTGGTTCAGGATCCGGTACCGGTGGAGCTAGACCCGGGGAGCGCCCCTTCCAGTGTCGCATTTGCATGCG
GAACTTTTCGAGAAATTTCATTTTGCAAAGACATACCCGTACTCATACCGGTGAAAAACCGTTTCAGTGT
CGGATCTGTATGCGAAATTTCTCCGATAGAGCTAATTTGAGGAGGCATCTGCGTACGCACACCGGCGAGA
AGCCATTCCAATGCCGAATATGCATGCGCAACTTCAGTAGACATGATCAATTGACTAGACACCTAAAAAC
CCACCTGAGAGGATCTTAAGCGGCCGCTCGAGTCTAGAGGGCCCGTTTAAACCCGCTGATCAGCCTCGAC
TGTGCCTTCTAGTTGCCAGCCATCTGTTGTTTGCCCCTCCCCCGTGCCTTCCTTGACCCTGGAAGGTGCC
ACTCCCACTGTCCTTTCCTAATAAAATGAGGAAATTGCATCGCATTGTCTGAGTAGGTGTCATTCTATTC
TGGGGGGTGGGGTGGGGCAGGACAGCAAGGGGGAGGATTGGGAAGTCAATAGCAGGCATGCTGGGGATGC
GGTGGGCTCTATGGCTTCTGAGGCGGAAAGAACCAGCTGGGGCTCTAGGGGGTATCCCC
[124 nt withheld, positions 3210-3333]
C
[91 nt withheld, positions 3335-3425]
A
[49 nt withheld, positions 3427-3475]
CCTTTGACGTTGGAGTCCACGTTCTTT
[37 nt withheld, positions 3503-3539]
ACCCTATCTCGGTCTATTCTTTTGATTTATAAGGGATTTTGCCGATTTCGGCCTATTGGTTAAAAAATGA
GCTGATTTAACAAAAATTTAACGCGAATTAATTCTGTGGAATGTGTGTCAGTTAGGCTCAATTAGTCAGC
AACCATAGTCCCGCCCCTAACTCCGCCCATCCCGCCCCTAACTCCGCCCAGTTCCGCCCATTCTCCGCCC
CATGGCTGACTAATTTTTTTTATTTATGCAGAGGCCGAGGCCGCCTCTGCCTCTGAGCTATTCCAGAAGT
AGTGAGGAGGCTTTTTTGGAGGCCTAGGCTTTTGCAAAAAGCTCCCGGGAGCTTGTATATCCATTTTCGG
AGGTTGGGCTTCGGAATCGTTTTCCGGGACGCCGGCTGGATGATCCTCCAGCGCGGGGATCTCATGCTGG
AGTTCTTCGCCCACCCCAACTTGTTTATTGCAGCTTATAATGGTTACAAATAAAGCAATAGCATCACAAA
TTTCACAAATAAAGCATTTTTTTCACTGCATTCTAGTTGTGGTTTGTCCAAACTCATCAATGTATCTTAT
CATGTCTGTATACCGTCGACCTCTAGCTAGAGCTTGGCGTAATCATGGTCATAGCTGTTTCCTGTGTGAA
ATTGTTATCCGCTCACAATTCCACACAACATACGAGCCGGAAGCATAAAGTGTAAAGCCTGGGGTGCCTA
ATGAGTGAGCTAACTCACATTAATTGCGTTGCGCTCACTGCCCGCTTTCCAGTCGGGAAACCTGTCGTGC
CAGCTGCATTAATGAATCGGCCAACGCGCGGGGAGAGGCGGTTTGCGTATTGGGCGCTCTTCCGCTTCCT
CGCTCACTGACTCGCTGCGCTCGGTCGTTCGGCTGCGGCGAGCGGTATCAGCTCACTCAAAGGCGGTAAT
ACGGTTATCCACAGAATCAGGGGATAACGCAGGAAAGAACATGTGAGCAAAAGGCCAGCAAAAGGCCAGG
AACCGTAAAAAGGCCGCGTTGCTGGCGTTTTTCCATAGGCTCCGCCCCCCTGACGAGCATCACAAAAATC
GACGCTCAAGTCAGAGGTGGCGAAACCCGACAGGACTATAAAGATACCAGGCGTTTCCCCCTGGAAGCTC
CCTCGTGCGCTCTCCTGTTCCGACCCTGCCGCTTACCGGATACCTGTCCGCCTTTCTCCCTTCGGGAAGC
GTGGCGCTTTCTCATAGCTCACGCTGTAGGTATCTCAGTTCGGTGTAGGTCGTTCGCTCCAAGCTGGGCT
GTGTGCACGAACCCCCCGTTCAGCCCGACCGCTGCGCCTTATCCGGTAACTATCGTCTTGAGTCCAACCC
GGTAAGACACGACTTATCGCCACTGGCAGCAGCCACTGGTAACAGGATTAGCAGAGCGAGGTATGTAGGC
GGTGCTACAGAGTTCTTGAAGTGGTGGCCTAACTACGGCTACACTAGAAGAACAGTATTTGGTATCTGCG
CTCTGCTGAAGCCAGTTACCTTCGGAAAAAGAGTTGGTAGCTCTTGATCCGGCAAACAAACCACCGCTGG
TAGCGGTGGTTTTTTTGTTTGCAAGCAGCAGATTACGCGCAGAAAAAAAGGATCTCAAGAAGATCCTTTG
ATCTTTTCTACGGGGTCTGACGCTCAGTGGAACGAAAACTCACGTTAAGGGATTTTGGTCATGAGATTAT
CAAAAAGGATCTTCACCTAGATCCTTTTAAATTAAAAATGAAGTTTTAAATCAATCTAAAGTATATATGA
GTAAACTTGGTCTGACAGTTACCAATGCTTAATCAGTGAGGCACCTATCTCAGCGATCTGTCTATTTCGT
TCATCCATAGTTGCCTGACTCCCCGTCGTGTAGATAACTACGATACGGGAGGGCTTACCATCTGGCCCCA
GTGCTGCAATGATACCGCGAGATCCACGCTCACCGGCTCCAGATTTATCAGCAATAAACCAGCCAGCCGG
AAGGGCCGAGCGCAGAAGTGGTCCTGCAACTTTATCCGCCTCCATCCAGTCTATTAATTGTTGCCGGGAA
GCTAGAGTAAGTAGTTCGCCAGTTAATAGTTTGCGCAACGTTGTTGCCATTGCTACAGGCATCGTGGTGT
CACGCTCGTCGTTTGGTATGGCTTCATTCAGCTCCGGTTCCCAACGATCAAGGCGAGTTACATGATCCCC
CATGTTGTGCAAAAAAGCGGTTAGCTCCTTCGGTCCTCCGATCGTTGTCAGAAGTAAGTTGGCCGCAGTG
TTATCACTCATGGTTATGGCAGCACTGCATAATTCTCTTACTGTCATGCCATCCGTAAGATGCTTTTCTG
TGACTGGTGAGTACTCAACCAAGTCATTCTGAGAATAGTGTATGCGGCGACCGAGTTGCTCTTGCCCGGC
GTCAATACGGGATAATACCGCGCCACATAGCAGAACTTTAAAAGTGCTCATCATTGGAAAACGTTCTTCG
GGGCGAAAACTCTCAAGGATCTTACCGCTGTTGAGATCCAGTTCGATGTAACCCACTCGTGCACCCAACT
GATCTTCAGCATCTTTTACTTTCACCAGCGTTTCTGGGTGAGCAAAAACAGGAAGGCAAAATGCCGCAAA
AAAGGGAATAAGGGCGACACGGAAATGTTGAATACTCATACTCTTCCTTTTTCAATATTATTGAAGCATT
TATCAGGGTTATTGTCTCATGAGCGGATACATATTTGAATGTATTTAGAAAAATAAACAAATAGGGGTTC
CGCGCACATTTCCCCGAAAAGTGCCACCTGACGTC
Features (pLannotate 1.2.2; 23 found; start..end, strand, type, name):
     28..80      -  misc_feature   bom (fragment): basis of mobility region from pBR322
    235..614     +  enhancer       CMV enhancer: human cytomegalovirus immediate early enhancer
    615..818     +  promoter       CMV promoter: human cytomegalovirus (CMV) immediate early promoter
    814..847     +  LTR            5' LTR (truncated) (fragment): truncated 5' long terminal repeat (LTR) from HIV-1
    863..881     +  promoter       T7 promoter: promoter for bacteriophage T7 RNA polymerase
    952..975     +  CDS            3xFLAG (fragment): three tandem FLAG® epitope tags
   1147..1163    +  CDS            VP96 (fragment): 6 tandem repeats of the minimal activation domain of herpes simplex virus VP16 (Cheng et al., 2013)
   1210..1989    +  CDS            RELA (fragment): TF65_HUMAN - Also known as NFKB3. Experimental evidence at protein level: Swiss-Prot protein existence level 1. NF-kappa-B is a pleiotropic transcription factor present in almost all cell types and is the endpoint of a series of signal transduction events that are initiated by a vast array of stimuli related to many biological processes such as inflammation, immunity, differentiation, cell growth, tumorigenesis and apoptosis. NF-kappa-B is a homo- or heterodimeric complex formed by the Rel-like domain- containing proteins RELA/p65, RELB, NFKB1/p105, NFKB1/p50, REL and NFKB2/p52. The heterodime
   2008..2577    +  CDS            Rta AD: transcriptional activation domain from the human herpesvirus 4 (Epstein-Barr virus) replication and transcription activator Rta/BRLF1 (Hardwick et al., 1992; Chavez et al., 2015)
   2940..3051    +  polyA_signal   bGH poly(A) signal: bovine growth hormone polyadenylation signal
   3168..3189    +  promoter       SV40 promoter (fragment): SV40 enhancer and early promoter
   3210..3638    +  rep_origin     f1 ori (sequence partly withheld): f1 bacteriophage origin of replication; arrow indicates direction of (+) strand synthesis
   3643..3665    +  promoter       SV40 promoter (fragment): SV40 enhancer and early promoter
   3666..3857    +  promoter       SV40 promoter: SV40 early promoter
   3884..3982    +  CDS            ble (fragment): BLE_KLEPN - Experimental evidence at protein level: Swiss-Prot protein existence level 1. Binding protein with a strong affinity to the bleomycin family of antibiotics. Binds to CL990; an antimitotic-antibiotic compound. From Klebsiella pneumoniae.
   3977..4098    +  polyA_signal   SV40 poly(A) signal: SV40 polyadenylation signal
   4171..4187    -  protein_bind   lac operator: The lac repressor binds to the lac operator to inhibit transcription in E. coli. This inhibition can be relieved by adding lactose or isopropyl-β-D-thiogalactopyranoside (IPTG). lac repressor encoded by lacI
   4195..4225    -  promoter       lac promoter: promoter for the E. coli lac operon
   4240..4261    -  protein_bind   CAP binding site: CAP binding activates transcription in the presence of cAMP. E. coli catabolite activator protein
   4274..4366    -  CDS            lacI (fragment): lac repressor; lacI; The lac repressor binds to the lac operator to inhibit transcription in E. coli. This inhibition can be relieved by adding lactose or isopropyl-β-D-thiogalactopyranoside (IPTG).
   4549..5137    -  rep_origin     ori: high-copy-number ColE1/pMB1/pBR322/pUC origin of replication
   5308..6168    -  CDS            AmpR: β-lactamase; bla; confers resistance to ampicillin, carbenicillin, and related antibiotics
   6169..6273    -  promoter       AmpR promoter: bla
