[The description below was written by a language model from this plasmid's Addgene catalogue record and pLannotate feature annotations shown in this document.]
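Description:
pPD391 VPR-ZF37 is a 6.3 kb mammalian expression plasmid built on pPD005, a pcDNA-derived backbone adapted for Golden Gate assembly, and belongs to the COMET toolkit of composable synthetic transcription factors and promoters for mammalian cells. It is propagated in E. coli as a high-copy plasmid through a ColE1/pUC-type origin and selected with ampicillin via the AmpR (β-lactamase) gene. An f1 origin is also present. Downstream of the expression cassette the annotation shows an SV40 early promoter followed by only a short fragment of a bleomycin-resistance gene and an SV40 polyadenylation signal, so the backbone does not appear to carry an intact mammalian selection marker and seems best suited to transient transfection.

The payload, cloned between NheI and NotI, is a synthetic open reading frame driven constitutively by the human CMV immediate-early enhancer and promoter and terminated by the bGH polyadenylation signal. A T7 promoter lies just upstream of the coding region. The protein begins with an N-terminal 3xFLAG epitope for detection, followed by the tripartite VPR activation domain. The feature table picks this up as VP16-derived repeats, a portion of human RELA (p65) and the Epstein-Barr virus Rta activation domain. The roughly 360 bp between Rta and the polyadenylation signal is unannotated and presumably encodes ZF37, the engineered zinc-finger DNA-binding domain named in the record. The resulting fusion is a strong synthetic transcriptional activator, expected to drive reporters or genes placed under promoters containing ZF37 binding sites. This makes the plasmid a constitutive activator component for building customizable genetic programs in mammalian cells.
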