Addgene plasmid #138839: pPD391 VPR-ZF37
Purpose: Constitutive expression of VPR-ZF37 under the CMV promoter.
Depositing lab: Joshua Leonard. Depositing organization: Northwestern University. Publication: The COMET toolkit for composing customizable genetic programs in mammalian cells. Donahue PS, Draut JW, Muldoon JJ, Edelstein HI, Bagheri N, Leonard JN. Nat Commun. 2020 Feb 7;11(1):779. doi: 10.1038/s41467-019-14147-5. PubMed 32034124.
Backbone
  Vector backbone: pPD005 pcDNA Golden Gate
  Vector type: Mammalian Expression, Synthetic Biology
Growth in bacteria
  Bacterial resistance: Ampicillin, 100 μg/mL
  Growth temperature: 37°C
  Growth strain: DH5alpha
  Copy number: High Copy
Gene/Insert
  Gene/Insert name: VPR-ZF37
  Species: Synthetic
  Promoter: CMV
  Tag / fusion protein: 3xFlag (N terminal on insert)
  Cloning method: Restriction Enzyme; 5′ cloning site NheI (not destroyed); 3′ cloning site NotI (not destroyed)
  Sequencing primers: 5′ CGCAAATGGGCGGTAGGCGTG; 3′ TAGAAGGCACAGTCGAGG
Terms and licenses: Academic/Nonprofit Terms; Industry Terms: Not Available to Industry
Depositor comments: Leonard Lab plasmid reference number: L1368
How to cite: pPD391 VPR-ZF37 was a gift from Joshua Leonard (Addgene plasmid # 138839 ; http://n2t.net/addgene:138839 ; RRID:Addgene_138839)
