>Addgene plasmid #138839 | pPD391 VPR-ZF37 | depositor partial sequence | sequence record 268345 | VPR-ZF37 gene
ATGGATTATAAGGATCACGATGGCGACTACAAGGACCACGATATTGACTACAAAGACGATGACGATAAAA
TGGCTCCTAAGAAAAAGCGCAAAGTCGGTATCCATGGCGTTCCCGGATCAGACGCATTGGACGATTTTGA
TCTGGATATGCTGGGAAGTGACGCCCTCGATGATTTTGACCTTGACATGCTTGGTTCGGATGCCCTTGAT
GACTTTGACCTCGACATGCTCGGCAGTGACGCCCTTGATGATTTCGACCTGGACATGCTGATTAACTCTA
GAAGTTCCGGATCTGTTGGTAGCCAGTACCTGCCCGACACCGACGACCGGCACCGGATCGAGGAAAAGCG
GAAGCGGACCTACGAGACATTCAAGAGCATCATGAAGAAGTCCCCCTTCAGCGGCCCCACCGACCCTAGA
CCTCCACCTAGAAGAATCGCCGTGCCCAGCAGATCCAGCGCCAGCGTGCCAAAACCTGCCCCCCAGCCTT
ACCCCTTCACCAGCAGCCTGAGCACCATCAACTACGACGAGTTCCCTACCATGGTGTTCCCCAGCGGCCA
GATCTCTCAGGCCTCTGCTCTGGCTCCAGCCCCTCCTCAGGTGCTGCCTCAGGCTCCTGCTCCTGCACCA
GCTCCAGCCATGGTGTCTGCACTGGCTCAGGCACCAGCACCCGTGCCTGTGCTGGCTCCTGGACCTCCAC
AGGCTGTGGCTCCACCAGCCCCTAAACCTACACAGGCCGGCGAGGGCACACTGTCTGAAGCTCTGCTGCA
GCTGCAGTTCGACGACGAGGATCTGGGAGCCCTGCTGGGAAACAGCACCGATCCTGCCGTGTTCACCGAC
CTGGCCAGCGTGGACAACAGCGAGTTCCAGCAGCTGCTGAACCAGGGCATCCCTGTGGCCCCTCACACCA
CCGAGCCCATGCTGATGGAATACCCCGAGGCCATCACCCGGCTCGTGACAGGCGCTCAGAGGCCTCCTGA
TCCAGCTCCTGCCCCTCTGGGAGCACCAGGCCTGCCTAATGGACTGCTGTCTGGCGACGAGGACTTCAGC
TCTATCGCCGATATGGATTTCTCAGCCTTGCTGGGCTCTGGCAGCGGCAGCCGGGATTCCAGGGAAGGGA
TGTTTTTGCCGAAGCCTGAGGCCGGCTCCGCTATTAGTGACGTGTTTGAGGGCCGCGAGGTGTGCCAGCC
AAAACGAATCCGGCCATTTCATCCTCCAGGAAGTCCATGGGCCAACCGCCCACTCCCCGCCAGCCTCGCA
CCAACACCAACCGGTCCAGTACATGAGCCAGTCGGGTCACTGACCCCGGCACCAGTCCCTCAGCCACTGG
ATCCAGCGCCCGCAGTGACTCCCGAGGCCAGTCACCTGTTGGAGGATCCCGATGAAGAGACGAGCCAGGC
TGTCAAAGCCCTTCGGGAGATGGCCGATACTGTGATTCCCCAGAAGGAAGAGGCTGCAATCTGTGGCCAA
ATGGACCTTTCCCATCCGCCCCCAAGGGGCCATCTGGATGAGCTGACAACCACACTTGAGTCCATGACCG
AGGATCTGAACCTGGACTCACCCCTGACCCCGGAATTGAACGAGATTCTGGATACCTTCCTGAACGACGA
GTGCCTCTTGCATGCCATGCATATCAGCACAGGACTGTCCATCTTCGACACATCTCTGTTTTCTGGTTCT
GGTTCTGGTTCAGGATCCGGTACCGGTGGAGCTAGACCCGGGGAGCGCCCCTTCCAGTGTCGCATTTGCA
TGCGGAACTTTTCGAGAAATTTCATTTTGCAAAGACATACCCGTACTCATACCGGTGAAAAACCGTTTCA
GTGTCGGATCTGTATGCGAAATTTCTCCGATAGAGCTAATTTGAGGAGGCATCTGCGTACGCACACCGGC
GAGAAGCCATTCCAATGCCGAATATGCATGCGCAACTTCAGTAGACATGATCAATTGACTAGACACCTAA
AAACCCACCTGAGAGGATCTTAA
